Addgene plasmid #78202: pHis17_ParM _2
Purpose: Expression of double-cysteine variant of plasmid segregation protein, ParM, as scaffold for ADP biosensor
Depositing lab: Martin Webb. Depositing organization: Francis Crick Institute. Publication: A fluorescent, reagentless biosensor for ADP based on tetramethylrhodamine-labeled ParM. Kunzelmann S, Webb MR. ACS Chem Biol. 2010 Apr 16;5(4):415-25. doi: 10.1021/cb9003173. PubMed 20158267.
Backbone
  Vector backbone: pHis17
  Vector type: Bacterial Expression
Growth in bacteria
  Bacterial resistance: Ampicillin, 100 μg/mL
  Growth temperature: 37°C
  Growth strain: DH5alpha
  Growth instructions: use BL21 Ai for protein expression
  Copy number: High Copy
Gene/Insert
  Gene/Insert name: parM (K33A D63C T174A T175N D224C C287A)
  Species: E. coli
  Mutation: K33A D63C T174A T175N D224C C287A
  Promoter: unknown
  Tag / fusion protein: His6 (C terminal on backbone)
  Cloning method: Restriction Enzyme; 5′ cloning site Unknown (unknown if destroyed); 3′ cloning site Unknown (unknown if destroyed)
  Sequencing primers: 5′ T7; 3′ T7 terminator
Terms and licenses: Academic/Nonprofit Terms; Industry Terms: Not Available to Industry
Depositor comments: The plasmid is used to express the plasmid segregation protein, ParM, from E. col. The protein is modified for use as the scaffold of an ADP biosensor, ATR-ParM. Two cysteine mutations are for label attachment (D63C and D224C); there is a mutation to inhibit filament formation (K33A), two mutations to weaken ATP binding (T174A and T175N), a mutation to change the exposed cysteine (C287A) and a C-terminal His6 tag to aid purification. When labelled with two iodoacetamidotetramethylrhodamine (IATR) fluorophores, this biosensor has a fluorescence intensity change of up to 20-fold and can be used to measure ADP in the range of hundreds of nanomolar to ~100 μM, in the presence of up to millimolar ATP. The biosensor can also be used for measurement of other nucleoside diphosphates e.g. GDP, UDP and others.
How to cite: pHis17_ParM _2 was a gift from Martin Webb (Addgene plasmid # 78202 ; http://n2t.net/addgene:78202 ; RRID:Addgene_78202)
