[The description below was written by a language model from this plasmid's Addgene catalogue record and pLannotate feature annotations shown in this document.]
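Description:
pHis17_ParM _2 is a 3,574-nt bacterial expression plasmid built on the pHis17 backbone for producing an engineered variant of the E. coli plasmid segregation protein ParM. It is maintained through a high-copy ColE1/pMB1-type origin and selected with ampicillin via the β-lactamase gene under its own bla promoter. A pBR322-derived bom region and a small remnant of rop are also annotated. The catalogue entry lists the promoter as unknown, but the feature table shows the parM coding sequence sitting between a T7 promoter with the phage T7 gene 10 ribosome binding site and a T7 terminator. Expression therefore depends on a host that supplies T7 RNA polymerase, consistent with the record's mention of a BL21-type expression strain. Downstream of parM the annotation picks up short histidine-tag-like fragments (matched to 9xHis and capTEV entries) and a gene 10-derived fragment. These most likely reflect the backbone-encoded C-terminal His6 tag and adjacent vector sequence rather than additional functional tags.

The insert carries six substitutions, each with a stated role. D63C and D224C introduce cysteines for fluorophore attachment, and C287A removes an exposed native cysteine. K33A inhibits filament formation, while T174A and T175N weaken ATP binding. The His6 tag aids purification. The purified protein serves as the scaffold for a reagentless ADP biosensor: when labelled with two iodoacetamidotetramethylrhodamine fluorophores, it shows a fluorescence intensity change of up to about 20-fold. According to the depositor, it reports ADP from hundreds of nanomolar to roughly 100 μM even in the presence of up to millimolar ATP, and it can also detect other nucleoside diphosphates such as GDP and UDP.
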