Features (pLannotate 1.2.2; 13 found; start..end, strand, type, name):
    100..204     +  promoter       AmpR promoter: bla
    205..1065    +  CDS            AmpR: β-lactamase; bla; confers resistance to ampicillin, carbenicillin, and related antibiotics
   1236..1824    +  rep_origin     ori: high-copy-number ColE1/pMB1/pBR322/pUC origin of replication
   2010..2144    -  misc_feature   bom: basis of mobility region from pBR322
   2246..2285    -  CDS            rop (fragment): Rop protein, which maintains plasmids at low copy number; rop
   2305..2323    +  promoter       T7 promoter: promoter for bacteriophage T7 RNA polymerase
   2355..2377    +  RBS            RBS: efficient ribosome binding site from bacteriophage T7 gene 10 (Olins and Rangwala, 1989)
   2385..3344    +  CDS            parM: PARM_ECOLX - Also known as stbA. Experimental evidence at protein level: Swiss-Prot protein existence level 1. Involved in the control of plasmid partition. Required for the accurate segregation of the plasmid. From Escherichia coli.
   3357..3374    +  CDS            capTEV™ (fragment): composite tag for in vivo biotinylation, TEV protease cleavage, and 6xHis tagging
   3384..3401    +  CDS            9xHis (fragment): 9xHis affinity tag
   3406..3428    +  CDS            capTEV™ (fragment): composite tag for in vivo biotinylation, TEV protease cleavage, and 6xHis tagging
   3439..3488    +  CDS            SET1 (fragment): solubility-enhancement tag derived from T7 phage gene 10B
   3496..3543    +  terminator     T7 terminator: transcription terminator for bacteriophage T7 RNA polymerase
>Addgene plasmid #78202 | pHis17_ParM _2 | depositor full sequence | sequence record 146031 | pHis17_ParM _2  sequence 3574 bps
TGAAGACGAAAGGGCCTCGTGATACGCCTATTTTTATAGGTTAATGTCATGATAATAATGGTTTCTTAGA
CGTCAGGTGGCACTTTTCGGGGAAATGTGCGCGGAACCCCTATTTGTTTATTTTTCTAAATACATTCAAA
TATGTATCCGCTCATGAGACAATAACCCTGATAAATGCTTCAATAATATTGAAAAAGGAAGAGTATGAGT
ATTCAACATTTCCGTGTCGCCCTTATTCCCTTTTTTGCGGCATTTTGCCTTCCTGTTTTTGCTCACCCAG
AAACGCTGGTGAAAGTAAAAGATGCTGAAGATCAGTTGGGTGCACGAGTGGGTTACATCGAACTGGATCT
CAACAGCGGTAAGATCCTTGAGAGTTTTCGCCCCGAAGAACGTTTTCCAATGATGAGCACTTTTAAAGTT
CTGCTATGTGGCGCGGTATTATCCCGTGTTGACGCCGGGCAAGAGCAACTCGGTCGCCGCATACACTATT
CTCAGAATGACTTGGTTGAGTACTCACCAGTCACAGAAAAGCATCTTACGGATGGCATGACAGTAAGAGA
ATTATGCAGTGCTGCCATAACCATGAGTGATAACACTGCGGCCAACTTACTTCTGACAACGATCGGAGGA
CCGAAGGAGCTAACCGCTTTTTTGCACAACATGGGGGATCATGTAACTCGCCTTGATCGTTGGGAACCGG
AGCTGAATGAAGCCATACCAAACGACGAGCGTGACACCACGATGCCTGCAGCAATGGCAACAACGTTGCG
CAAACTATTAACTGGCGAACTACTTACTCTAGCTTCCCGGCAACAATTAATAGACTGGATGGAGGCGGAT
AAAGTTGCAGGACCACTTCTGCGCTCGGCCCTTCCGGCTGGCTGGTTTATTGCTGATAAATCTGGAGCCG
GTGAGCGTGGGTCTCGCGGTATCATTGCAGCACTGGGGCCAGATGGTAAGCCCTCCCGTATCGTAGTTAT
CTACACGACGGGGAGTCAGGCAACTATGGATGAACGAAATAGACAGATCGCTGAGATAGGTGCCTCACTG
ATTAAGCATTGGTAACTGTCAGACCAAGTTTACTCATATATACTTTAGATTGATTTAAAACTTCATTTTT
AATTTAAAAGGATCTAGGTGAAGATCCTTTTTGATAATCTCATGACCAAAATCCCTTAACGTGAGTTTTC
GTTCCACTGAGCGTCAGACCCCGTAGAAAAGATCAAAGGATCTTCTTGAGATCCTTTTTTTCTGCGCGTA
ATCTGCTGCTTGCAAACAAAAAAACCACCGCTACCAGCGGTGGTTTGTTTGCCGGATCAAGAGCTACCAA
CTCTTTTTCCGAAGGTAACTGGCTTCAGCAGAGCGCAGATACCAAATACTGTCCTTCTAGTGTAGCCGTA
GTTAGGCCACCACTTCAAGAACTCTGTAGCACCGCCTACATACCTCGCTCTGCTAATCCTGTTACCAGTG
GCTGCTGCCAGTGGCGATAAGTCGTGTCTTACCGGGTTGGACTCAAGACGATAGTTACCGGATAAGGCGC
AGCGGTCGGGCTGAACGGGGGGTTCGTGCACACAGCCCAGCTTGGAGCGAACGACCTACACCGAACTGAG
ATACCTACAGCGTGAGCTATGAGAAAGCGCCACGCTTCCCGAAGGGAGAAAGGCGGACAGGTATCCGGTA
AGCGGCAGGGTCGGAACAGGAGAGCGCACGAGGGAGCTTCCAGGGGGAAACGCCTGGTATCTTTATAGTC
CTGTCGGGTTTCGCCACCTCTGACTTGAGCGTCGATTTTTGTGATGCTCGTCAGGGGGGCGGAGCCTATG
GAAAAACGCCAGCAACGCGGCCTTTTTACGGTTCCTGGCCTTTTGCTGGCCTTTTGCTCACATGTTCTTT
CCTGCGTTATCCCCTGATTCTGTGGATAACCGTATTACCGCCTTTGAGTGAGCTGATACCGCTCGCCGCA
GCCGAACGACCGAGCGCAGCGAGTCAGTGAGCGAGGAAGCGGAAGAGCGCCTGATGCGGTATTTTCTCCT
TACGCATCTGTGCGGTATTTCACACCGGTGCACTCTCAGTACAATCTGCTCTGATGCCGCATAGTTAAGC
CAGTATACACTCCGCTATCGCTACGTGACTGGGTCATGGCTGCGCCCCGACACCCGCCAACACCCGCTGA
CGCGCCCTGACGGGCTTGTCTGCTCCCGGCATCCGCTTACAGACAAGCTGTGACCGTCTCCGGGAGCTGC
ATGTGTCAGAGGTTTTCACCGTCATCACCGAAACGCGCGAGGCAGGATCTCGATCCCGCGAAATTAATAC
GACTCACTATAGGGAGACCACAACGGTTTCCCTCTAGAAATAATTTTGTTTAACTTTAAGAAGGAGATAT
ACATATGTTGGTATTCATTGATGACGGTTCAACAAACATCAAACTACAGTGGCAGGAAAGCGACGGAACA
ATTAAACAGCACATTAGCCCGAACAGCTTCGCACGCGAGTGGGCAGTCTCTTTTGGTGATAAAAAGGTCT
TTAACTACACACTGAACGGCGAACAGTATTCATTTGATCCAATCAGCCCGTGTGCTGTAGTCACAACTAA
TATCGCATGGCAATACAGCGACGTTAATGTCGTTGCAGTGCATCACGCCTTACTGACCAGTGGTCTGCCG
GTAAGCGAAGTGGATATTGTTTGCACACTTCCTCTGACAGAGTATTACGACAGAAATAACCAACCCAATA
CGGAAAATATTGAGCGTAAGAAAGCAAACTTCCGGAAAAAAATTACATTAAATGGCGGGGATACATTCAC
AATAAAAGATGTAAAAGTCATGCCTGAATCTATACCGGCAGGTTATGAAGTTCTACAAGAACTGGATGAG
TTAGATTCTTTATTAATTATAGATCTCGGGGGCGCCAACTTAGATATTTCTCAGGTAATGGGGAAATTAT
CGGGGATCAGTAAAATATACGGAGACTCATCTCTTGGTGTCTCTCTGGTTACATCTGCAGTAAAAGATGC
CCTTTCTCTTGCGAGAACAAAAGGAAGTAGCTATCTTGCTGACTGTATAATCATTCACAGAAAAGATAAT
AACTATCTGAAGCAACGAATTAATGATGAGAACAAAATATCAATAGTCACCGAAGCAATGAATGAAGCAC
TTCGTAAACTTGAGCAACGTGTATTAAATACGCTCAATGAATTTTCTGGTTATACTCATGTTATGGTTAT
AGGCGGTGGCGCAGAATTAATAGCCGATGCAGTAAAAAAACACACACAGATTCGTGATGAACGTTTTTTC
AAAACCAATAACTCTCAATATGATTTAGTTAACGGTATGTATCTCATAGGTAATCAATCAGGATCCCATC
ATCATCATCATCATTAAAAGCTTCACCACCACCACCACCACTAAGAATTCCATCATCATCATCATCATTA
ACGATCCGGCTGCTAACAAAGCCCGAAAGGAAGCTAGGTTGGCTGCTGCCACCGCTGAGCAATAACTAGC
ATAACCCCTTGGGGCCTCTAAACGGGTCTTGAGGGGTTTTTTGCTGAAAGGAGGAACTATATCCGGATAA
TTCT
