>Addgene plasmid #78202 | pHis17_ParM _2 | addgene partial sequence | sequence record 151718 | T7 5'-TAATACGACTCACTATAGGG-3'
TTTTGTTTAACTTTAAGAAGGAGATATACATATGTTGGTATTCATTGATGACGGTTCAACAAACATCAAA
CTACAGTGGCAGGAAAGCGACGGAACAATTAAACAGCACATTAGCCCGAACAGCTTCGCACGCGAGTGGG
CAGTCTCTTTTGGTGATAAAAAGGTCTTTAACTACACACTGAACGGCGAACAGTATTCATTTGATCCAAT
CAGCCCGTGTGCTGTAGTCACAACTAATATCGCATGGCAATACAGCGACGTTAATGTCGTTGCAGTGCAT
CACGCCTTACTGACCAGTGGTCTGCCGGTAAGCGAAGTGGATATTGTTTGCACACTTCCTCTGACAGAGT
ATTACGACAGAAATAACCAACCCAATACGGAAAATATTGAGCGTAAGAAAGCAAACTTCCGGAAAAAAAT
TACATTAAATGGCGGGGATACATTCACAATAAAAGATGTAAAAGTCATGCCTGAATCTATACCGGCAGGT
TATGAAGTTCTACAAGAACTGGATGAGTTAGATTCTTTATTAATTATAGATCTCGGGGGCGCCAACTTAG
ATATTTCTCAGGTAATGGGGAAATTATCGGGGATCAGTAAAATATACGGAGACTCATCTCTTGGTGTCTC
TCTGGTTACATCTGCAGTAAAAGATGCCCTTTCTCTTGCGAGAACAAAAGGAAGTAGCTATCTTGCTGAC
TGTATAATCATTCACAGAAAAGATAATAACTATCTGAAGCAACGAATTAATGATGAGAACAAAATATCAA
TAGTCACCGAAGCAATGAATGAAGCACTTCGTAAACTTGAGCAACGTGTATTAAATACGCTCAATGAATT
TTCTGGTTATACTCATGTTATGGTTATAGGCGGTGGCGCAGAATTAATAG
