>Addgene plasmid #78202 | pHis17_ParM _2 | addgene partial sequence | sequence record 151719 | T7term 5'-GCTAGTTATTGCTCAGCGG-3'
TCCTTTCGGGCTTTGTTAGCAGCCGGATCGTTAATGATGATGATGATGATGGAATTCTTAGTGGTGGTGG
TGGTGGTGAAGCTTTTAATGATGATGATGATGATGGGATCCTGATTGATTACCTATGAGATACATACCGT
TAACTAAATCATATTGAGAGTTATTGGTTTTGAAAAAACGTTCATCACGAATCTGTGTGTGTTTTTTTAC
TGCATCGGCTATTAATTCTGCGCCACCGCCTATAACCATAACATGAGTATAACCAGAAAATTCATTGAGC
GTATTTAATACACGTTGCTCAAGTTTACGAAGTGCTTCATTCATTGCTTCGGTGACTATTGATATTTTGT
TCTCATCATTAATTCGTTGCTTCAGATAGTTATTATCTTTTCTGTGAATGATTATACAGTCAGCAAGATA
GCTACTTCCTTTTGTTCTCGCAAGAGAAAGGGCATCTTTTACTGCAGATGTAACCAGAGAGACACCAAGA
GATGAGTCTCCGTATATTTTACTGATCCCCGATAATTTCCCCATTACCTGAGAAATATCTAAGTTGGCGC
CCCCGAGATCTATAATTAATAAAGAATCTAACTCATCCAGTTCTTGTAGAACTTCATAACCTGCCGGTAT
AGATTCAGGCATGACTTTTACATCTTTTATTGTGAATGTATCCCCGCCATTTAATGTAATTTTTTTCCGG
AAGTTTGCTTTCTTACGCTCAATATTTTCCGTATTGGGTTGGTTATTTCTGTCGTAATACTCTGTCAGAG
GAAGTGTGCAAACAATATCCACTTCGCTTACCGGCAGACCACTGGTCAGTAAGGCGTGATGCACTGCAAC
GACATTAACGTCGCTGTATTGCCATGCGATATTAGTTGTGACTACAGCACACGGGCTGATTGGATCAAAT
GAATACTGTTCGCCGTTCAGTGTGTAGTTAAAGACCTTTTTATCACCAAAAGAGACTGCCCACTCGCGTG
CGAAGCTGTTCGGGCTAATGTGCTGTTTAATTGTTCCGTCGCTTTCCTGCCACTGTAGTTTGATGTTTGT
TGAACCGTCAT
